Addgene plasmid #51577: PhyB-mCherry-SIK1
Purpose: Constitutively express nucleolus localized PhyB in Saccharomyces cerevisiae
Depositing lab: Chao Tang. Depositing organization: Peking University. Publication: A light-inducible organelle-targeting system for dynamically activating and inactivating signaling in budding yeast. Yang X, Jost AP, Weiner OD, Tang C. Mol Biol Cell. 2013 Aug;24(15):2419-30. doi: 10.1091/mbc.E13-03-0126. Epub 2013 Jun 12. PubMed 23761071.
Backbone
  Vector backbone: pRS305
  Backbone size w/o insert (bp): 7236
  Vector type: Yeast Expression
  Selectable markers: LEU2
Growth in bacteria
  Bacterial resistance: Ampicillin, 100 μg/mL
  Growth temperature: 37°C
  Growth strain: DH5alpha
  Copy number: High Copy
Gene/Insert
  Gene/Insert name: PhyB
  Species: A. thaliana (mustard weed)
  Insert size (bp): 6547
  Mutation: 1-908aa only
  Entrez Gene: PHYB (a.k.a. AT2G18790, HY3, MSF3.17, MSF3_17, OOP1, OUT OF PHASE 1, PHYTOCHROME B, phytochrome B)
  Promoter: ADH1pr
  Tag / fusion protein: mCherry (C terminal on insert); SIK1 (C terminal on insert)
  Cloning method: Restriction Enzyme; 5′ cloning site Apa1 (not destroyed); 3′ cloning site NotI (not destroyed)
  Sequencing primers: 5′ mCherry F
Resource information
  A portion of this plasmid was derived from a plasmid made by: Jared Toettcher
Terms and licenses: Academic/Nonprofit Terms; Industry Terms: Not Available to Industry
Depositor comments: There is a 15-aa linker (EFDSAGSAGSAGGSS) between the PhyB and mCherry and a 10-aa linker (SAGSAGKASG) between mCherry and anchor gene.
How to cite: PhyB-mCherry-SIK1 was a gift from Chao Tang (Addgene plasmid # 51577 ; http://n2t.net/addgene:51577 ; RRID:Addgene_51577)
