[The description below was written by a language model from this plasmid's Addgene catalogue record and pLannotate feature annotations shown in this document.]
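Description:
PhyB-mCherry-SIK1 is a yeast expression plasmid built on pRS305, a pRS-series vector with a LEU2 auxotrophic marker. The feature table shows no yeast replication origin (no 2μ or CEN/ARS element), which fits an integrating design in which the plasmid is maintained only after insertion into the Saccharomyces cerevisiae genome and selected by leucine prototrophy. In E. coli it is propagated as a high-copy plasmid through a ColE1/pUC-type origin with ampicillin resistance (AmpR). An f1 origin and pBluescript-derived remnants (lac promoter/operator, lacZα fragment, T3 and T7 promoters) are also present. Several short fragments of yeast genes, including URA3, NFS1 and a second piece of LEU2, are annotated in the backbone and appear to be leftover flanking or vector sequence rather than functional units.

The payload is a single open reading frame driven by the constitutive S. cerevisiae ADH1 promoter. It encodes Arabidopsis thaliana phytochrome B truncated to residues 1–908, followed by a 15-residue flexible linker, the monomeric red fluorescent protein mCherry, a 10-residue linker, and the yeast nucleolar protein SIK1 (annotated as NOP56). The SIK1 moiety serves as an anchor that localizes the fusion to the nucleolus, while mCherry allows that localization to be confirmed by microscopy. No terminator is annotated downstream of the fusion. The plasmid comes from work on a light-inducible organelle-targeting system in budding yeast. In that system an anchored PhyB acts as the docking site, so signaling proteins can be dynamically recruited to, or sequestered at, a chosen compartment to activate or inactivate them. The partner component is not part of this record.
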