Features (pLannotate 1.2.2; 27 found; start..end, strand, type, name):
     59..136     +  CDS            YO192_YEAST (fragment): Experimental evidence at protein level: Swiss-Prot protein existence level 1. From Saccharomyces cerevisiae (strain ATCC 204508 / S288c) (Baker's yeast).
    276..683     +  promoter       LEU2 promoter: S. cerevisiae LEU2
   1199..2293    +  CDS            LEU2: LEU3_YEAST - Experimental evidence at protein level: Swiss-Prot protein existence level 1. Catalyzes the oxidation of 3-carboxy-2-hydroxy-4- methylpentanoate (3-isopropylmalate) to 3-carboxy-4-methyl-2- oxopentanoate. The product decarboxylates to 4-methyl-2 oxopentanoate. From Saccharomyces cerevisiae (strain ATCC 204508 / S288c) (Baker's yeast).
   2589..2927    +  CDS            YO085_YEAST: Protein predicted: Swiss-Prot protein existence level 4. From Saccharomyces cerevisiae (strain ATCC 204508 / S288c) (Baker's yeast).
   3292..3996    +  promoter       ADH1 promoter: S. cerevisiae ADH1; promoter for alcohol dehydrogenase 1
   4014..6737    +  CDS            PHYB (fragment): PHYB_ARATH - Also known as HY3 From Arabidopsis thaliana (Mouse-ear cress).
   6783..7490    +  CDS            mCherry: mCherry is a basic (constitutively fluorescent) red fluorescent protein published in 2004, derived from Discosoma sp.. It is reported to be a very rapidly-maturing monomer with low acid sensitivity.
   7527..8936    +  CDS            NOP56 (fragment): NOP56_YEAST - Also known as SIK1. Experimental evidence at protein level: Swiss-Prot protein existence level 1. Required for 60S ribosomal subunit synthesis. From Saccharomyces cerevisiae (strain ATCC 204508 / S288c) (Baker's yeast).
   9041..9065    -  misc_feature   MCS (fragment): pBluescript multiple cloning site
   9761..9813    +  CDS            LEU2 (fragment): 3-isopropylmalate dehydrogenase, required for leucine biosynthesis; S. cerevisiae LEU2; yeast auxotrophic marker
  10175..10285   -  CDS            NFS1 (fragment): NFS1_YEAST - Also known as SPL1 From Saccharomyces cerevisiae (strain ATCC 204508 / S288c) (Baker's yeast).
  10331..10349   -  promoter       T7 promoter: promoter for bacteriophage T7 RNA polymerase
  10352..10509   +  CDS            lacZα (fragment): LacZα fragment of β-galactosidase; lacZ fragment
  10513..10941   +  rep_origin     f1 ori (sequence partly withheld): f1 bacteriophage origin of replication; arrow indicates direction of (+) strand synthesis
  10969..11020   -  misc_feature   bom (fragment): basis of mobility region from pBR322
  11076..11168   -  CDS            URA3 (fragment): PYRF_YEAST - Experimental evidence at protein level: Swiss-Prot protein existence level 1. From Saccharomyces cerevisiae (strain ATCC 204508 / S288c) (Baker's yeast).
  11168..11300   -  promoter       URA3 promoter (fragment): S. cerevisiae URA3
  11308..11357   -  misc_feature   bom (fragment): basis of mobility region from pBR322
  11459..11494   -  CDS            rop (fragment): Rop protein, which maintains plasmids at low copy number; rop
  11606..11710   +  promoter       AmpR promoter: bla
  11711..12571   +  CDS            AmpR: β-lactamase; bla; confers resistance to ampicillin, carbenicillin, and related antibiotics
  12742..13330   +  rep_origin     ori: high-copy-number ColE1/pMB1/pBR322/pUC origin of replication
  13513..13605   +  CDS            lacI (fragment): lac repressor; lacI; The lac repressor binds to the lac operator to inhibit transcription in E. coli. This inhibition can be relieved by adding lactose or isopropyl-β-D-thiogalactopyranoside (IPTG).
  13618..13639   +  protein_bind   CAP binding site: CAP binding activates transcription in the presence of cAMP. E. coli catabolite activator protein
  13654..13684   +  promoter       lac promoter: promoter for the E. coli lac operon
  13688..13710   +  protein_bind   lac operator (fragment): The lac repressor binds to the lac operator to inhibit transcription in E. coli. This inhibition can be relieved by adding lactose or isopropyl-β-D-thiogalactopyranoside (IPTG). lac repressor encoded by lacI
  13753..13771   +  promoter       T3 promoter: promoter for bacteriophage T3 RNA polymerase
>Addgene plasmid #51577 | PhyB-mCherry-SIK1 | depositor full sequence | sequence record 78826 | PhyB-mCherry-SIK1 sequence 13783 bps
GGCCGGCCATTTAAATGTTTAAACGGCCACGCTGGCCGAGGAGAACTTCTAGTATATCTACATACCTAAT
ATTATTGCCTTATTAAAAATGGAATCCCAACAATTACATCAAAATCCACATTCTCTTCAAAATCAATTGT
CCTGTACTTCCTTGTTCATGTGTGTTCAAAAACGTTATATTTATAGGATAATTATACTCTATTTCTCAAC
AAGTAATTGGTTGTTTGGCCGAGCGGTCTAAGGCGCCTGATTCAAGAAATATCTTGACCGCAGTTAACTG
TGGGAATACTCAGGTATCGTAAGATGCAAGAGTTCGAATCTCTTAGCAACCATTATTTTTTTCCTCAACA
TAACGAGAACACACAGGGGCGCTATCGCACAGAATCAAATTCGATGACTGGAAATTTTTTGTTAATTTCA
GAGGTCGCCTGACGCATATACCTTTTTCAACTGAAAAATTGGGAGAAAAAGGAAAGGTGAGAGCGCCGGA
ACCGGCTTTTCATATAGAATAGAGAAGCGTTCATGACTAAATGCTTGCATCACAATACTTGAAGTTGACA
ATATTATTTAAGGACCTATTGTTTTTTCCAATAGGTGGTTAGCAATCGTCTTACTTTCTAACTTTTCTTA
CCTTTTACATTTCAGCAATATATATATATATATTTCAAGGATATACCATTCTAATGTCTGCCCCTAAGTT
ACCAATAGATAGCGGTTTAATATAAGGTTTCAACAAGAAATATTTTGTGAAAATCAAAAGTTAATAGTTT
CACTGTCGAAAATATGAAAGTTTAAGTTTTCAGTTCATCCCATTGTAGTTATCAAATTTCTGTGTTTCCC
GTATATGTGTGCTCTGTATTCATCGCTATCTTGAAACTGGTTATGATCGTTGCGCATGTGACCTGTATCG
CTCAAAAGAGCCCGGCACCGGTACCGGGCAAAAGCCCCTAGCAAGCTAAAATGATTCAACTTTCGTAGTA
ATTTGTTCAACCGGTCACAGTAAAGTCAATGACTAACTTTTGAATCGAGGATGTATTTCCAATTGAAAGC
AATGTATATATAAACCATTGTGTTGAAGCTTGTCTTACAGTTTTCTTGTATCCTCCCATTGTTCATATAG
TACTTAAAGTACCATAATCCTTAAAGAACAAACTTGAAAGAGAATACACTATACACAACTAATAAATAAA
GAATAATCATGGCTGTGACCAAGACAATTGTAGTTCTACCAGGTGACCATGTTGGTCAAGAAATCACTGA
AGAGGCCATTAAAGTTTTAAATGCTATTCAGGAATGTCGTCCAGACAAGGTCAATTTCAAGTTTGATCAT
CATTTGATCGGTGGTGCTGCAATTGATGCCACTGGTGTTCCATTACCAGACGAAGCTTTGGAGGCCTCTA
AGAAAGCTGATGCCGTGCTTCTGGGTGCTGTTGGTGGTCCAAAATGGGGTACTGGCGCTGTCAGACCAGA
ACAAGGTCTTTTGAAAATCCGTAAGGAGTTGCAATTGTATGCTAATCTAAGACCATGTAATTTTGCATCT
GATTCCTTACTAGATCTATCGCCATTGAAGCCTGAAATTGCAAGAGGTACAGATTTCGTCGTTGTTAGAG
AACTAGTGGGTGGTATTTATTTCGGGGAGAGAAAAGAAGATGAAGGTGATGGTGTCGCCTGGGATAGCGA
AAAGTATTCTGTGCCCGAAGTTCAAAGAATCACTAGAATGGCTGCTTTCATGGCTCTGCAACACAACCCA
CCTTTACCTATTTGGTCTCTAGATAAAGCCAACGTTCTAGCATCATCAAGATTATGGAGAAAAACAGTGG
AAGAGACGATTAAGAATGAATTCCCACAATTGACTGTTCAACATCAATTGATTGATTCCGCTGCTATGAT
CTTGGTTAAGAACCCAACTCATCTAAATGGTATTATTATCACAAACAATATGTTTGGTGATATTATCTCC
GATGAAGCCTCCGTGATCCCAGGTTCGTTAGGATTACTTCCATCTGCCTCCTTGGCATCTCTTCCAGATA
AGAATACGGCATTTGGTTTATATGAGCCATGTCATGGCTCTGCTCCAGACTTACCAAAGGGAAAGGTTAA
CCCCGTAGCAACAATCCTATCTGCTGCTATGATGTTGAAGTTGTCTCTGGACCTGTTCGAAGAAGGTGAA
ATTATAGAACAAGCAGTCAAGAAAGTGTTGGATTCTGGTATCAGAACAGCGGATCTAAAGGGTACCAACT
CTACTACTGAGGTCGGTGATGCAGTAGCGAAAGCTGTCAGGGAACTATTAGCTTAGACTTAGTAGATGTA
CAGTTGCATACATAAGTCTGAACAGAAAGAAGTAAATATCATATCTAGTTCGGTTTAGAAATCAGTGACT
ATATTGGTTTTGACCAGATCGCAATCCTTGCAAGCATTTAGTAATGACTATCAAACCGGTGAATCATCTG
ATAAGGCTATATTAGCTTGTGCATTCGCATGTATCGGGAAACGAACGGTACCGGGCCCTAAAACAAGAAG
AGGGTTGACTACATCACGATGAGGGGGATCGAAGAAATGATGGTAAATGAAATAGGAAATCAAGGAGCAT
GAAGGCAAAAGACAAATATAAGGGTCGAACGAAAAATAAAGTGAAAAGTGTTGATATGATGTATTTGGCT
TTGCGGCGCCGAAAAAACGAGTTTACGCAATTGCACAATCATGCTGACTCTGTGGCGGACCCGCGCTCTT
GCCGGCCCGGCGATAACGCTGGGCGTGAGGCTGTGCCCGGCGGAGTTTTTTGCGCCTGCATTTTCCAAGG
TTTACCCTGCGCTAAGGGGCGAGATTGGAGAAGCAATAAGAATGCCGGTTGGGGTTGCGATGATGACGAC
CACGACAACTGGTGTCATTATTTAAGTTGCCGAAAGAACCTGAGTGCATTTGCAACATGAGTATACTAGA
AGAATGAGCCAAGACTTGCGAGACGCGAGTTTGCCGGTGGTGCGAACAATAGAGCGACCATGACCTTGAA
GGTGAGACGCGCATAACCGCTAGAGTACTTTGAAGAGGAAACAGCAATAGGGTTGCTACCAGTATAAATA
GACAGGTACATACAACACTGGAAATGGTTGTCTGTTTGAGTACGCTTTCAATTCATTTGGGTGTGCACTT
TATTATGTTACAATATGGAAGGGAACTTTACACTTCTCCTATGCACATATATTAATTAAAGTCCAATGCT
AGTAGAGAAGGGGGGTAACACCCCTCCGCGCTCTTTTCCGATTTTTTTCTAAACCGTGGAATATTTCGGA
TATCCTTTTGTTGTTTCCGGGTGTACAATATGGACTTCCTCTTTTCTGGCAACCAAACCCATACATCGGG
ATTCCTATAATACCTTCGTTGGTCTCCCTAACATGTAGGTGGCGGAGGGGAGATATACAATAGAACAGAT
ACCAGACAAGACATAATGGGCTAAACAAGACTACACCAATTACACTGCCTCATTGATGGTGGTACATAAC
GAACTAATACTGTAGCCCTAGACTTGATAGCCATCATCATATCGAAGTTTCACTACCCTTTTTCCATTTG
CCATCTATTGAAGTAATAATAGGCGCATGCAACTTCTTTTCTTTTTTTTTCTTTTCTCTCTCCCCCGTTG
TTGTCTCACCATATCCGCAATGACAAAAAAATGATGGAAGACACTAAAGGAAAAAATTAACGACAAAGAC
AGCACCAACAGATGTCGTTGTTCCAGAGCTGATGAGGGGTATCTCGAAGCACACGAAACTTTTTCCTTCC
TTCATTCACGCACACTACTCTCTAATGAGCAACGGTATACGGCCTTCCTTCCAGTTACTTGAATTTGAAA
TAAAAAAAAGTTTGCTGTCTTGCTATCAAGTATAAATAGACCTGCAATTATTAATCTTTTGTTTCCTCGT
CATTGTTCTCGTTCCCTTTCTTCCTTGTTTCTTTTTCTGCACAATATTTCAAGCTATACCAAGCATACAA
TCAACTATCTCATATACAAAGCAATGGTTTCCGGAGTCGGGGGTAGTGGCGGTGGCCGTGGCGGTGGCCG
TGGCGGAGAAGAAGAACCGTCGTCAAGTCACACTCCTAATAACCGAAGAGGAGGAGAACAAGCTCAATCG
TCGGGAACGAAATCTCTCAGACCAAGAAGCAACACTGAATCAATGAGCAAAGCAATTCAACAGTACACCG
TCGACGCAAGACTCCACGCCGTTTTCGAACAATCCGGCGAATCAGGGAAATCATTCGACTACTCACAATC
ACTCAAAACGACGACGTACGGTTCCTCTGTACCTGAGCAACAGATCACAGCTTATCTCTCTCGAATCCAG
CGAGGTGGTTACATTCAGCCTTTCGGATGTATGATCGCCGTCGATGAATCCAGTTTCCGGATCATCGGTT
ACAGTGAAAACGCCAGAGAAATGTTAGGGATTATGCCTCAATCTGTTCCTACTCTTGAGAAACCTGAGAT
TCTAGCTATGGGAACTGATGTGAGATCTTTGTTCACTTCTTCGAGCTCGATTCTACTCGAGCGTGCTTTC
GTTGCTCGAGAGATTACCTTGTTAAATCCGGTTTGGATCCATTCCAAGAATACTGGTAAACCGTTTTACG
CCATTCTTCATAGGATTGATGTTGGTGTTGTTATTGATTTAGAGCCAGCTAGAACTGAAGATCCTGCGCT
TTCTATTGCTGGTGCTGTTCAATCGCAGAAACTCGCGGTTCGTGCGATTTCTCAGTTACAGGCTCTTCCT
GGTGGAGATATTAAGCTTTTGTGTGACACTGTCGTGGAAAGTGTGAGGGACTTGACTGGTTATGATCGTG
TTATGGTTTATAAGTTTCATGAAGATGAGCATGGAGAAGTTGTAGCTGAGAGTAAACGAGATGATTTAGA
GCCTTATATTGGACTGCATTATCCTGCTACTGATATTCCTCAAGCGTCAAGGTTCTTGTTTAAGCAGAAC
CGTGTCCGAATGATAGTAGATTGCAATGCCACACCTGTTCTTGTGGTCCAGGACGATAGGCTAACTCAGT
CTATGTGCTTGGTTGGTTCTACTCTTAGGGCTCCTCATGGTTGTCACTCTCAGTATATGGCTAACATGGG
ATCTATTGCGTCTTTAGCAATGGCGGTTATAATCAATGGAAATGAAGATGATGGGAGCAATGTAGCTAGT
GGAAGAAGCTCGATGAGGCTTTGGGGTTTGGTTGTTTGCCATCACACTTCTTCTCGCTGCATACCGTTTC
CGCTAAGGTATGCTTGTGAGTTTTTGATGCAGGCTTTCGGTTTACAGTTAAACATGGAATTGCAGTTAGC
TTTGCAAATGTCAGAGAAACGCGTTTTGAGAACGCAGACACTGTTATGTGATATGCTTCTGCGTGACTCG
CCTGCTGGAATTGTTACACAGAGTCCCAGTATCATGGACTTAGTGAAATGTGACGGTGCAGCATTTCTTT
ACCACGGGAAGTATTACCCGTTGGGTGTTGCTCCTAGTGAAGTTCAGATAAAAGATGTTGTGGAGTGGTT
GCTTGCGAATCATGCGGATTCAACCGGATTAAGCACTGATAGTTTAGGCGATGCGGGGTATCCCGGTGCA
GCTGCGTTAGGGGATGCTGTGTGCGGTATGGCAGTTGCATATATCACAAAAAGAGACTTTCTTTTTTGGT
TTCGATCTCACACTGCGAAAGAAATCAAATGGGGAGGCGCTAAGCATCATCCGGAGGATAAAGATGATGG
GCAACGAATGCATCCTCGTTCGTCCTTTCAGGCTTTTCTTGAAGTTGTTAAGAGCCGGAGTCAGCCATGG
GAAACTGCGGAAATGGATGCGATTCACTCGCTCCAGCTTATTCTGAGAGACTCTTTTAAAGAATCTGAGG
CGGCTATGAACTCTAAAGTTGTGGATGGTGTGGTTCAGCCATGTAGGGATATGGCGGGGGAACAGGGGAT
TGATGAGTTAGGTGCAGTTGCAAGAGAGATGGTTAGGCTCATTGAGACTGCAACTGTTCCTATATTCGCT
GTGGATGCCGGAGGCTGCATCAATGGATGGAACGCTAAGATTGCAGAGTTGACAGGTCTCTCAGTTGAAG
AAGCTATGGGGAAGTCTCTGGTTTCTGATTTAATATACAAAGAGAATGAAGCAACTGTCAATAAGCTTCT
TTCTCGTGCTTTGAGAGGGGACGAGGAAAAGAATGTGGAGGTTAAGCTGAAAACTTTCAGCCCCGAACTA
CAAGGGAAAGCAGTTTTTGTGGTTGTGAATGCTTGTTCCAGCAAGGACTACTTGAACAACATTGTCGGCG
TTTGTTTTGTTGGACAAGACGTTACTAGTCAGAAAATCGTAATGGATAAGTTCATCAACATACAAGGAGA
TTACAAGGCTATTGTACATAGCCCAAACCCTCTAATCCCGCCAATTTTTGCTGCTGACGAGAACACGTGC
TGCCTGGAATGGAACATGGCGATGGAAAAGCTTACGGGTTGGTCTCGCAGTGAAGTGATTGGGAAAATGA
TTGTCGGGGAAGTGTTTGGGAGCTGTTGCATGCTAAAGGGTCCTGATGCTTTAACCAAGTTCATGATTGT
ATTGCATAATGCGATTGGTGGCCAAGATACGGATAAGTTCCCTTTCCCATTCTTTGACCGCAATGGGAAG
TTTGTTCAGGCTCTATTGACTGCAAACAAGCGGGTTAGCCTCGAGGGAAAGGTTATTGGGGCTTTCTGTT
TCTTGCAAATCCCGAGCGAATTCGATAGTGCTGGTAGTGCTGGTAGTGCTGGTGGTAGTTCCCTAGTGAG
CAAGGGCGAGGAGGATAACATGGCCATCATCAAGGAGTTCATGCGCTTCAAGGTGCACATGGAGGGCTCC
GTGAACGGCCACGAGTTCGAGATCGAGGGCGAGGGCGAGGGCCGCCCCTACGAGGGCACCCAGACCGCCA
AGCTGAAGGTGACCAAGGGTGGCCCCCTGCCCTTCGCCTGGGACATCCTGTCCCCTCAGTTCATGTACGG
CTCCAAGGCCTACGTGAAGCACCCCGCCGACATCCCCGACTACTTGAAGCTGTCCTTCCCCGAGGGCTTC
AAGTGGGAGCGCGTGATGAACTTCGAGGACGGCGGCGTGGTGACCGTGACCCAGGACTCCTCCCTGCAGG
ACGGCGAGTTCATCTACAAGGTGAAGCTGCGCGGCACCAACTTCCCCTCCGACGGCCCCGTAATGCAGAA
GAAGACCATGGGCTGGGAGGCCTCCTCCGAGCGGATGTACCCCGAGGACGGCGCCCTGAAGGGCGAGATC
AAGCAGAGGCTGAAGCTGAAGGACGGCGGCCACTACGACGCTGAGGTCAAGACCACCTACAAGGCCAAGA
AGCCCGTGCAGCTGCCCGGCGCCTACAACGTCAACATCAAGTTGGACATCACCTCCCACAACGAGGACTA
CACCATCGTGGAACAGTACGAACGCGCCGAGGGCCGCCACTCCACCGGCGGCATGGACGAGCTGTACAAG
GGTAGCGATAGCGCAGGCAGTGCTGGTAAGGCTAGCATGGCTCCTATTGAATACCTACTGTTTGAAGAAC
CTACTGGTTACGCAGTTTTCAAGGTTAAGTTGCAACAAGATGACATTGGTTCAAGATTAAAAGAAGTTCA
AGAGCAAATCAATGATTTTGGTGCTTTTACAAAGTTAATCGAACTTGTATCTTTCGCGCCATTCAAAGGT
GCTGCTGAAGCCCTTGAAAATGCTAACGACATATCAGAAGGTTTAGTCTCTGAGAGTTTGAAAGCTATCT
TGGATTTAAACTTACCAAAGGCTTCCTCGAAAAAGAAGAACATTACTTTGGCTATTTCCGATAAAAACTT
AGGTCCTTCTATTAAGGAAGAATTTCCATATGTTGATTGTATTTCAAATGAACTTGCTCAGGATTTGATT
CGTGGTGTCAGATTACATGGCGAAAAATTATTCAAAGGTCTACAATCTGGTGACTTAGAAAGAGCCCAAT
TAGGTTTAGGTCACGCTTACTCCAGAGCTAAAGTGAAGTTCTCTGTTCAAAAGAACGACAATCACATCAT
TCAAGCTATTGCTTTATTAGATCAATTAGATAAAGATATCAACACTTTTGCTATGAGAGTTAAAGAGTGG
TATGGCTGGCATTTCCCCGAACTGGCTAAATTGGTACCAGACAACTACACTTTTGCCAAGTTGGTTCTTT
TTATCAAGGACAAAGCTTCATTAAACGATGACTCCTTACATGATTTGGCTGCTCTTTTGAATGAGGATTC
GGGAATTGCACAAAGAGTCATTGACAATGCCCGTATCTCCATGGGACAAGATATATCAGAAACCGATATG
GAAAATGTTTGTGTTTTCGCTCAGAGAGTCGCTTCCTTAGCTGATTACAGAAGACAATTATACGATTACT
TATGCGAAAAAATGCACACTGTTGCACCAAACTTATCAGAATTGATTGGTGAAGTGATTGGTGCTAGATT
AATTTCTCACGCAGGTTCCCTAACTAATTTATCTAAGCAAGCAGCTTCAACGGTTCAAATTCTTGGTGCT
GAAAAGGCTTTGTTCAGAGCTTTAAAAACTAAAGGTAACACTCCAAAATACGGTTTGATTTACCACAGTG
GTTTTATTTCTAAGGCCTCTGCCAAGAACAAGGGTCGTATTTCTAGATACTTGGCTAACAAATGTTCTAT
GGCCTCTAGAATTGACAATTACTCTGAGGAACCATCTAATGTTTTTGGTTCCGTACTAAAGAAACAAGTT
GAGCAAAGATTAGAATTCTACAACACTGGTAAGCCAACTTTGAAGAATGAATTAGCCATTCAAGAAGCCA
TGGAACTTTATAACAAAGATAAACCAGCTGCAGAAGTGGAAGAAACCAAGGAAAAGGAATCCTCAAAGAA
GAGAAAATTAGAAGATGATGATGAAGAAAAGAAGGAAAAGAAAGAGAAAAAATCGAAGAAGGAAAAGAAA
GAAAAGAAGGAAAAGAAGGACAAAAAGGAAAAGAAAGATAAAAAGGAAAAGAAGGATAAAAAGAAGAAAA
GTAAGGATTAAGCGGCCGCCACCGCGGTGGAGCTCTAAGCAAATAGCTAAATTATATACGAATTAATATT
ATGATTAAGTGTTTACGTGAGTGCGATATTTTTATTACTATCTTATACAGTTGTATATACTCTATAAAAT
GAGTTGTCTATTAATTAACGCGATGAATGCTTTCTGGGTTTACCTCTCCAACAACTCTAGTTTACTTCTC
AATACATTCAATTGTATTTGATTTGTCAATACTTCATCATTAATCAATTCTATAGTTTTGTTTTTCTCGT
TTATTTCCAAATTTAATGCATCAATTTTATTATTCAATTTGTCGTTGATTTTGGTTAATGATTTTATGGT
TTGATCTCTGGCATTGATTGTTTGTGTTAGTTTTTCATTATTGATAATTAAATTATTTAAGTTAGTTATC
AACTCGGTGTTTTCAAGTTTCAAGTTTTCAATTTCTTTAGAGTTTATTAGATTTGTCAAAGTTTCTGAAT
TGCTTGATTGGTCCTGTAGAAGAGTATTTGTTGTTGTGGATAATTGATTCAATTTTTGAGACAATTGCTG
GAAGGCGTTGAAATATCTAGCATCAATCTCATGGTTTTTTTCCCGAGAGTCTCGTAGATTCAATTGTTTT
AATATATCTTGGGACCACTCTTGATTTGAACTCATGGAAATTAAACTGGGTGTTGTGTTGTGGTGTAATG
ATTGTACCCCCTTTGCTTATAATTGTGTGGCCACCGAAGTCGGTGATGCTGTCGCCGAAGAAGTTAAGAA
AATCCTTGCTTAAAAAGATTCTCTTTTTTTATGATATTTGTACATAAACTTTATAAATGAAATTCATAAT
AGAAACGACACGAAATTACAAAATGGAATATGTTCATAGGGTAGACGAAACTATATACGCAATCTACATA
CATTTATCAAGAAGGAGAAAAAGGAGGATGTAAAGGAATACAGGTAAGCAAATTGATACTAATGGCTCAA
CGTGATAAGGAAAAAGAATTGCACTTTAACATTAATATTGACAAGGAGGAGGGCACCACACAAAAAGTTA
GGTGTAACAGAAAATCATGAAACTATGATTCCTAATTTATATATTGGAGGATTTTCTCTAAAAAAAAAAA
AATACAACAAATAAAAAACACTCAATGACCTGACCATTTGATGGAGTTTAAGTCAATACCTTCTTGAACC
ATTTCCCATAATGGTGAAAGTTCCCTCAAGAATTTTACTCTGTCAGAAACGGCCTTAACGACGTAGGCCG
GCCATTTAAATGTTTAAACGGCCACGCTGGCCCAATTCGCCCTATAGTGAGTCGTATTACAATTCACTGG
CCGTCGTTTTACAACGTCGTGACTGGGAAAACCCTGGCGTTACCCAACTTAATCGCCTTGCAGCACATCC
CCCTTTCGCCAGCTGGCGTAATAGCGAAGAGGCCCGCACCGATCGCCCTTCCCAACAGTTGCGCAGCCTG
AATGGCGAATGG
[124 nt withheld, positions 10513-10636]
C
[91 nt withheld, positions 10638-10728]
A
[49 nt withheld, positions 10730-10778]
CCTTTGACGTTGGAGTCCACGTTCTTT
[37 nt withheld, positions 10806-10842]
ACCCTATCTCGGTCTATTCTTTTGATTTATAAGGGATTTTGCCGATTTCGGCCTATTGGTTAAAAAATGA
GCTGATTTAACAAAAATTTAACGCGAATTTTAACAAAATATTAACGCTTACAATTTCCTGATGCGGTATT
TTCTCCTTACGCATCTGTGCGGTATTTCACACCGCATAGGGTAATAACTGATATAATTAAATTGAAGCTC
TAATTTGTGAGTTTAGTATTAGGATCTCTACCCTTGGCGAAAAGTCCTCTGCCAACAATGATGATATCTG
ATCCACCACTTACAACTTCGTCGACGGTTCTGTACTGCTGACCCAATATGCGTATATATACCAATCTAAG
TCTGTGCTCCTTCCTTCGTTCTTCCTTCTGTTCGGAGATTACCGAATCAAAAAAATTTCAAGGAAACCGA
AATCAAAAAAAAGAATAAAAAAAAAATGATGAATTGAAAAGGTGGTATGGTGCACTCTCAGTACAATCTG
CTCTGATGCCGCATAGTTAAGCCAGCCCCGACACCCGCCAACACCCGCTGACGCGCCCTGACGGGCTTGT
CTGCTCCCGGCATCCGCTTACAGACAAGCTGTGACCGTCTCCGGGAGCTGCATGTGTCAGAGGTTTTCAC
CGTCATCACCGAAACGCGCGAGACGAAAGGGCCTCGTGATACGCCTATTTTTATAGGTTAATGTCATGAT
AATAATGGTTTCTTAGACGTCGGCGCGCCGAGGACGTCAGGTGGCACTTTTCGGGGAAATGTGCGCGGAA
CCCCTATTTGTTTATTTTTCTAAATACATTCAAATATGTATCCGCTCATGAGACAATAACCCTGATAAAT
GCTTCAATAATATTGAAAAAGGAAGAGTATGAGTATTCAACATTTCCGTGTCGCCCTTATTCCCTTTTTT
GCGGCATTTTGCCTTCCTGTTTTTGCTCACCCAGAAACGCTGGTGAAAGTAAAAGATGCTGAAGATCAGT
TGGGTGCACGAGTGGGTTACATCGAACTGGATCTCAACAGCGGTAAGATCCTTGAGAGTTTTCGCCCCGA
AGAACGTTTTCCAATGATGAGCACTTTTAAAGTTCTGCTATGTGGCGCGGTATTATCCCGTATTGACGCC
GGGCAAGAGCAACTCGGTCGCCGCATACACTATTCTCAGAATGACTTGGTTGAGTACTCACCAGTCACAG
AAAAGCATCTTACGGATGGCATGACAGTAAGAGAATTATGCAGTGCTGCCATAACCATGAGTGATAACAC
TGCGGCCAACTTACTTCTGACAACGATCGGAGGACCGAAGGAGCTAACCGCTTTTTTGCACAACATGGGG
GATCATGTAACTCGCCTTGATCGTTGGGAACCGGAGCTGAATGAAGCCATACCAAACGACGAGCGTGACA
CCACGATGCCTGTAGCAATGGCAACAACGTTGCGCAAACTATTAACTGGCGAACTACTTACTCTAGCTTC
CCGGCAACAATTAATAGACTGGATGGAGGCGGATAAAGTTGCAGGACCACTTCTGCGCTCGGCCCTTCCG
GCTGGCTGGTTTATTGCTGATAAATCTGGAGCCGGTGAGCGTGGGTCTCGCGGTATCATTGCAGCACTGG
GGCCAGATGGTAAGCCCTCCCGTATCGTAGTTATCTACACGACGGGGAGTCAGGCAACTATGGATGAACG
AAATAGACAGATCGCTGAGATAGGTGCCTCACTGATTAAGCATTGGTAACTGTCAGACCAAGTTTACTCA
TATATACTTTAGATTGATTTAAAACTTCATTTTTAATTTAAAAGGATCTAGGTGAAGATCCTTTTTGATA
ATCTCATGACCAAAATCCCTTAACGTGAGTTTTCGTTCCACTGAGCGTCAGACCCCGTAGAAAAGATCAA
AGGATCTTCTTGAGATCCTTTTTTTCTGCGCGTAATCTGCTGCTTGCAAACAAAAAAACCACCGCTACCA
GCGGTGGTTTGTTTGCCGGATCAAGAGCTACCAACTCTTTTTCCGAAGGTAACTGGCTTCAGCAGAGCGC
AGATACCAAATACTGTTCTTCTAGTGTAGCCGTAGTTAGGCCACCACTTCAAGAACTCTGTAGCACCGCC
TACATACCTCGCTCTGCTAATCCTGTTACCAGTGGCTGCTGCCAGTGGCGATAAGTCGTGTCTTACCGGG
TTGGACTCAAGACGATAGTTACCGGATAAGGCGCAGCGGTCGGGCTGAACGGGGGGTTCGTGCACACAGC
CCAGCTTGGAGCGAACGACCTACACCGAACTGAGATACCTACAGCGTGAGCTATGAGAAAGCGCCACGCT
TCCCGAAGGGAGAAAGGCGGACAGGTATCCGGTAAGCGGCAGGGTCGGAACAGGAGAGCGCACGAGGGAG
CTTCCAGGGGGAAACGCCTGGTATCTTTATAGTCCTGTCGGGTTTCGCCACCTCTGACTTGAGCGTCGAT
TTTTGTGATGCTCGTCAGGGGGGCGGAGCCTATGGAAAAACGCCAGCAACGCGGCCTTTTTACGGTTCCT
GGCCTTTTGCTGGCCTTTTGCTCACATGTTCTTTCCTGCGTTATCCCCTGATTCTGTGGATAACCGTATT
ACCGCCTTTGAGTGAGCTGATACCGCTCGCCGCAGCCGAACGACCGAGCGCAGCGAGTCAGTGAGCGAGG
AAGCGGAAGAGCGCCCAATACGCAAACCGCCTCTCCCCGCGCGTTGGCCGATTCATTAATGCAGCTGGCA
CGACAGGTTTCCCGACTGGAAAGCGGGCAGTGAGCGCAACGCAATTAATGTGAGTTAGCTCACTCATTAG
GCACCCCAGGCTTTACACTTTATGCTTCCGGCTCCTATGTTGTGTGGAATTGTGAGCGGATAACAATTTC
ACACAGGAAACAGCTATGACCATGATTACGCCAAGCTCGGAATTAACCCTCACTAAAGGGAACAAAAGCT
G
