>Addgene plasmid #51577 | PhyB-mCherry-SIK1 | addgene partial sequence | sequence record 93741 | mCherry-F 5'-ccccgtaatgcagaagaaga-3'
CCGAGGACGGCGCCCTGAAGGGCGAGATCAAGCAGAGGCTGAAGCTGAAGGACGGCGGCCACTACGACGC
TGAGGTCAAGACCACCTACAAGGCCAAGAAGCCCGTGCAGCTGCCCGGCGCCTACAACGTCAACATCAAG
TTGGACATCACCTCCCACAACGAGGACTACACCATCGTGGAACAGTACGAACGCGCCGAGGGCCGCCACT
CCACCGGCGGCATGGACGAGCTGTACAAGGGTAGCGATAGCGCAGGCAGTGCTGGTAAGGCTAGCATGGC
TCCTATTGAATACCTACTGTTTGAAGAACCTACTGGTTACGCAGTTTTCAAGGTTAAGTTGCAACAAGAT
GACATTGGTTCAAGATTAAAAGAAGTTCAAGAGCAAATCAATGATTTTGGTGCTTTTACAAAGTTAATCG
AACTTGTATCTTTCGCGCCATTCAAAGGTGCTGCTGAAGCCCTTGAAAATGCTAACGACATATCAGAAGG
TTTAGTCTCTGAGAGTTTGAAAGCTATCTTGGATTTAAACTTACCAAAGGCTTCCTCGAAAAAGAAGAAC
ATTACTTTGGCTATTTCCGATAAAAACTTAGGTCCTTCTATTAAGGAAGAATTTCCATATGTTGATTGTA
TTTCAAATGAACTTGCTCAGGATTTGATTCGTGGTGTCAGATTACATGGCGAAAAATTATTCAAAGGTCT
ACAATCTGGTGACTTAGAAAGAGCCCAATTAGGTTTAGGTCACGCTTACTCCAGAGCTAAAGTGAAGTTC
TCTGTTCAAAAGAACGACAATCACATCATTCAAGCTATTGCTTTATTAGATCAATTAGATAAAGATATCA
ACACTTT
