>Addgene plasmid #51577 | PhyB-mCherry-SIK1 | addgene partial sequence | sequence record 94381 | yADH1-F 5'-ATACGGCCTTCCTTCCAGTT-3'
TGCTGTCTTGCTATCAAGTATAAATAGACCTGCAATTATTAATCTTTTGTTTCCTCGTCATTGTTCTCGT
TCCCTTTCTTCCTTGTTTCTTTTTCTGCACAATATTTCAAGCTATACCAAGCATACAATCAACTATCTCA
TATACAAAGCAATGGTTTCCGGAGTCGGGGGTAGTGGCGGTGGCCGTGGCGGTGGCCGTGGCGGAGAAGA
AGAACCGTCGTCAAGTCACACTCCTAATAACCGAAGAGGAGGAGAACAAGCTCAATCGTCGGGAACGAAA
TCTCTCAGACCAAGAAGCAACACTGAATCAATGAGCAAAGCAATTCAACAGTACACCGTCGACGCAAGAC
TCCACGCCGTTTTCGAACAATCCGGCGAATCAGGGAAATCATTCGACTACTCACAATCACTCAAAACGAC
GACGTACGGTTCCTCTGTACCTGAGCAACAGATCACAGCTTATCTCTCTCGAATCCAGCGAGGTGGTTAC
ATTCAGCCTTTCGGATGTATGATCGCCGTCGATGAATCCAGTTTCCGGATCATCGGTTACAGTGAAAACG
CCAGAGAAATGTTAGGGATTATGCCTCAATCTGTTCCTACTCTTGAGAAACCTGAGATTCTAGCTATGGG
AACTGATGTGAGATCTTTGTTCACTTCTTCGAGCTCGATTCTACTCGAGCGTGCTTTCGTTGCTCGAGAG
ATTACCTTGTTAAATCCGGTTTGGATCCATTCCAAGAATACTGGTAAACCGTTTTACGCCATTCTTCATA
GGATTGATGTTGGTGTTGTTATTGATTTAGAGCCAGCTAGAACTGA
