>Addgene plasmid #51577 | PhyB-mCherry-SIK1 | addgene partial sequence | sequence record 94382 | mCherry-R 5'-TTGGTCACCTTCAGCTTGG-3'
CCTCGATCTCGAACTCGTGGCCGTTCACGGAGCCCTCCATGTGCACCTTGAAGCGCATGAACTCCTTGAT
GATGGCCATGTTATCCTCCTCGCCCTTGCTCACTAGGGAACTACCACCAGCACTACCAGCACTACCAGCA
CTATCGAATTCGCTCGGGATTTGCAAGAAACAGAAAGCCCCAATAACCTTTCCCTCGAGGCTAACCCGCT
TGTTTGCAGTCAATAGAGCCTGAACAAACTTCCCATTGCGGTCAAAGAATGGGAAAGGGAACTTATCCGT
ATCTTGGCCACCAATCGCATTATGCAATACAATCATGAACTTGGTTAAAGCATCAGGACCCTTTAGCATG
CAACAGCTCCCAAACACTTCCCCGACAATCATTTTCCCAATCACTTCACTGCGAGACCAACCCGTAAGCT
TTTCCATCGCCATGTTCCATTCCAGGCAGCACGTGTTCTCGTCAGCAGCAAAAATTGGCGGGATTAGAGG
GTTTGGGCTATGTACAATAGCCTTGTAATCTCCTTGTATGTTGATGAACTTATCCATTACGATTTTCTGA
CTAGTAACGTCTTGTCCAACAAAACAAACGCCGACAATGTTGTTCAAGTAGTCCTTGCTGGAACAAGCAT
TCACAACCACAAAAACTGCTTTCCCTTGTAGTTCGGGGCTGAAAGTTTTCAGCTTAACCTCCACATTCTT
TTCCTCGTCCCCTCTCAAAGCACGAGAAAGAAGCTTATTGACAGTTGCTTCATTCTCTTTGTATATTAAA
TCAGAAACCAGAGACTTCCCCATAGCTTCTTCAACTGAGAGACCTGTCAACTCTGCAATCTTAGCGTTCC
ATCCATTGATGCA
