>Addgene plasmid #51577 | PhyB-mCherry-SIK1 | addgene partial sequence | sequence record 95047 | pRS-Phy-R 5'-tgttggagaggtaaacccaga-3'
ACAACTGTATAAGATAGTAATAAAAATATCGCACTCACGTAAACACTTAATCATAATATTAATTCGTATA
TAATTTAGCTATTTGCTTAGAGCTCCACCGCGGTGGCGGCCGCTTAATCCTTACTTTTCTTCTTTTTATC
CTTCTTTTCCTTTTTATCTTTCTTTTCCTTTTTGTCCTTCTTTTCCTTCTTTTCTTTCTTTTCCTTCTTC
GATTTTTTCTCTTTCTTTTCCTTCTTTTCTTCATCATCATCTTCTAATTTTCTCTTCTTTGAGGATTCCT
TTTCCTTGGTTTCTTCCACTTCTGCAGCTGGTTTATCTTTGTTATAAAGTTCCATGGCTTCTTGAATGGC
TAATTCATTCTTCAAAGTTGGCTTACCAGTGTTGTAGAATTCTAATCTTTGCTCAACTTGTTTCTTTAGT
ACGGAACCAAAAACATTAGATGGTTCCTCAGAGTAATTGTCAATTCTAGAGGCCATAGAACATTTGTTAG
CCAAGTATCTAGAAATACGACCCTTGTTCTTGGCAGAGGCCTTAGAAATAAAACCACTGTGGTAAATCAA
ACCGTATTTTGGAGTGTTACCTTTAGTTT
